Addgene plasmid #176165: pMC7-X4dw
Purpose: yeast MoClo level-0 part plasmid type 7 containing 3' homology for integration site X-4
Depositing lab: Florian David. Depositing organization: Chalmers University of Technology. Publication: Expansion of the Yeast Modular Cloning Toolkit for CRISPR-Based Applications, Genomic Integrations and Combinatorial Libraries. Otto M, Skrekas C, Gossing M, Gustafsson J, Siewers V, David F. ACS Synth Biol. 2021 Dec 17;10(12):3461-3474. doi: 10.1021/acssynbio.1c00408. Epub 2021 Dec 3. PubMed 34860007.
Backbone
  Vector backbone: pYTK001
  Vector type: Synthetic Biology
Growth in bacteria
  Bacterial resistance: Chloramphenicol, 25 μg/mL
  Growth temperature: 37°C
  Growth strain: DH5alpha
  Copy number: High Copy
Gene/Insert
  Gene/Insert name: 3' homology for integration site X-4
  Species: S. cerevisiae (budding yeast)
  Cloning method: Restriction Enzyme; 5′ cloning site BsmBI (destroyed during cloning); 3′ cloning site BsmBI (destroyed during cloning)
Terms and licenses: Academic/Nonprofit Terms; Industry Terms: Not Available to Industry
Depositor comments: Constructed using the Yeast Modular Cloning Toolkit (Lee et al. ACS Synth Biol. 2015). Homologous region amplified from EasyClone-MarkerFree toolkit (Jessop-Fabre et al. Biotechnol J. 2016).
How to cite: pMC7-X4dw was a gift from Florian David (Addgene plasmid # 176165 ; http://n2t.net/addgene:176165 ; RRID:Addgene_176165)
