[The description below was written by a language model from this plasmid's Addgene catalogue record and pLannotate feature annotations shown in this document.]
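Description:
pMC7-X4dw is a level-0 part plasmid for the yeast Modular Cloning (MoClo) system, built on the pYTK001 entry vector of the Yeast Modular Cloning Toolkit. It is a small plasmid of about 2.2 kb that is maintained only in E. coli. A high-copy ColE1/pUC-type origin drives replication, and selection is by chloramphenicol resistance from a cat gene with its native promoter. A lambda t0 terminator is also annotated, and its position downstream of the cat coding sequence suggests it terminates that transcript. No yeast origin, yeast marker or expression elements appear in the feature table, which fits a plasmid that simply stores a part.

The insert is a type 7 part: the 3' (downstream) homology arm for the S. cerevisiae genomic integration site X-4. According to the depositor's comments, it was amplified from the EasyClone-MarkerFree toolkit. It was cloned into the entry vector through BsmBI sites that were destroyed in the process. The automated annotation does not label the homology region, so its boundaries are not defined in the table, although it presumably lies in the unannotated stretch between the origin and the terminator.

In MoClo assembly, a type 7 part like this one is combined by Golden Gate cloning with other toolkit parts, including a matching 5' homology part, to build integration vectors. The two arms then direct homologous recombination of the assembled expression cassettes into the X-4 locus. The associated toolkit expansion is aimed at CRISPR-based applications, genomic integrations and combinatorial libraries in budding yeast.
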