Features (pLannotate 1.2.2; 4 found; start..end, strand, type, name):
    338..435     -  promoter       cat promoter: promoter of the E. coli cat gene encoding chloramphenicol acetyltransferase
    519..1107    +  rep_origin     ori: high-copy-number ColE1/pMB1/pBR322/pUC origin of replication
   1728..1762    -  terminator     lambda t0 terminator: minimal transcription terminator from phage lambda (Scholtissek and Grosse, 1987)
   1836..337     -  CDS            cat (across the origin): CAT_ECOLX - Experimental evidence at protein level: Swiss-Prot protein existence level 1. This enzyme is an effector of chloramphenicol resistance in bacteria. From Escherichia coli. This protein is used as a marker in many commonly used cloning vectors, such as pACYC184.
>Addgene plasmid #176165 | pMC7-X4dw | addgene full sequence | sequence record 346228 | Addgene NGS Result
AATCGTCGTGGTATTCACTCCAGAGCGATGAAAACGTTTCAGTTTGCTCATGGAAAACGGTGTAACAAGG
GTGAACACTATCCCATATCACCAGCTCACCGTCTTTCATTGCCATACGAAATTCCGGATGAGCATTCATC
AGGCGGGCAAGAATGTGAATAAAGGCCGGATAAAACTTGTGCTTATTTTTCTTTACGGTCTTTAAAAAGG
CCGTAATATCCAGCTGAACGGTCTGGTTATAGGTACATTGAGCAACTGACTGAAATGCCTCAAAATGTTC
TTTACGATGCCATTGGGATATATCAACGGTGGTATATCCAGTGATTTTTTTCTCCATTTTAGCTTCCTTA
GCTCCTGAAAATCTCGATAACTCAAAAAATACGCCCGGTAGTGATCTTATTTCATTATGGTGAAAGTTGG
AACCTCTTACGTGCCCGATCAATCATGACCAAAATCCCTTAACGTGAGTTTTCGTTCCACTGAGCGTCAG
ACCCCGTAGAAAAGATCAAAGGATCTTCTTGAGATCCTTTTTTTCTGCGCGTAATCTGCTGCTTGCAAAC
AAAAAAACCACCGCTACCAGCGGTGGTTTGTTTGCCGGATCAAGAGCTACCAACTCTTTTTCCGAAGGTA
ACTGGCTTCAGCAGAGCGCAGATACCAAATACTGTTCTTCTAGTGTAGCCGTAGTTAGGCCACCACTTCA
AGAACTCTGTAGCACCGCCTACATACCTCGCTCTGCTAATCCTGTTACCAGTGGCTGCTGCCAGTGGCGA
TAAGTCGTGTCTTACCGGGTTGGACTCAAGACGATAGTTACCGGATAAGGCGCAGCGGTCGGGCTGAACG
GGGGGTTCGTGCACACAGCCCAGCTTGGAGCGAACGACCTACACCGAACTGAGATACCTACAGCGTGAGC
TATGAGAAAGCGCCACGCTTCCCGAAGGGAGAAAGGCGGACAGGTATCCGGTAAGCGGCAGGGTCGGAAC
AGGAGAGCGCACGAGGGAGCTTCCAGGGGGAAACGCCTGGTATCTTTATAGTCCTGTCGGGTTTCGCCAC
CTCTGACTTGAGCGTCGATTTTTGTGATGCTCGTCAGGGGGGCGGAGCCTATGGAAAAACGCCAGCAACG
CGGCCTTTTTACGGTTCCTGGCCTTTTGCTGGCCTTTTGCTCACATGTTCTTTCCTGCGTTATCCCCTGA
TTCTGTGGATAACCGTAGTCGGTCTCAGAGTCCTGCAGGACTAGTGCTGAGGCATTAATACATGGGAAGA
TTCGCTTTTTTTTTTTGAATTACAATAGTATGTCTGATGTCTGCAAGAAGTAACAGGCGTGTGCACAAGA
ATACGTGTGTGTGCGTAAGCGTATGCACTGGTGGCATAACTTATCTAAGAAGTATATATCACTGACATAG
AAATGTAGATATACAGGTATTTTTCTCGATAATCGATAAAAATCTCGTCGCGCTGAACCAAACTTGGTGG
TTACGGAGAGTTTTTCTCTCATCATTACTGTCTTTCGCATTGATTTCCCCTTTGACCGATAAAATCCCTT
GGATTCATAAGATTAAACAAAGAGGTGATCAAAGAGAACCCTGTGAAAGTTTATGTTTATAACCGGGCAT
AAAGTGAACTAGACACTTTCAAGAAGCCAACCAAAGCATGAGTAACGAAGCTTACCAGCATGATCATACC
GTAAATCCTCACCAGATTAAGACCTCAGCGCCGATGAGACCAGACCAATAAAAAACGCCCGGCGGCAACC
GAGCGTTCTGAACAAATCCAGATGGAGTTCTGAGGTCATTACTGGATCTATCAACAGGAGTCCAAGCGAG
CTCGATATCAAATTACGCCCCGCCCTGCCACTCATCGCAGTACTGTTGTAATTCATTAAGCATTCTGCCG
ACATGGAAGCCATCACAAACGGCATGATGAACCTGAATCGCCAGCGGCATCAGCACCTTGTCGCCTTGCG
TATAATATTTGCCCATGGTGAAAACGGGGGCGAAGAAGTTGTCCATATTGGCCACGTTTAAATCAAAACT
GGTGAAACTCACCCAGGGATTGGCTGAAACGAAAAACATATTCTCAATAAACCCTTTAGGGAAATAGGCC
AGGTTTTCACCGTAACACGCCACATCTTGCGAATATATGTGTAGAAACTGCCGGA
